Addgene plasmid #142162: TFORF2789
Purpose: Lentiviral vector for overexpressing transcription factor ORFs with unique 24-bp barcodes. Barcodes facilitate identification of transcription factors in pooled screens.
Depositing lab: Feng Zhang. Depositing organization: Broad Institute. Publication: A transcription factor atlas of directed differentiation. Joung J, Ma S, Tay T, Geiger-Schuller KR, Kirchgatterer PC, Verdine VK, Guo B, Arias-Garcia MA, Allen WE, Singh A, Kuksenko O, Abudayyeh OO, Gootenberg JS, Fu Z, Macrae RK, Buenrostro JD, Regev A, Zhang F. Cell. 2023 Jan 5;186(1):209-229.e26. doi: 10.1016/j.cell.2022.11.026. PubMed 36608654.
Backbone
  Vector backbone: pLX_TRC317
  Backbone manufacturer: Broad Institute Genetic Perturbation Platform
  Backbone size w/o insert (bp): 8264
  Vector type: Mammalian Expression, Lentiviral
  Selectable markers: Puromycin
Growth in bacteria
  Bacterial resistance: Ampicillin, 100 μg/mL
  Growth temperature: 37°C
  Growth strain: NEB Stable
  Copy number: High Copy
Gene/Insert
  Gene/Insert name: ZNF287
  Species: H. sapiens (human)
  Insert size (bp): 2387
  Entrez Gene: ZNF287 (a.k.a. ZKSCAN13, MGC126536, MGC141923)
  Promoter: EF1a
  Cloning method: Unknown
  Sequencing primers: 5′ GGGTGGAGACTGAAGTTAGGCCAG; 3′ CACATAGCGTAAAAGGAGCAACATAG
Terms and licenses: Academic/Nonprofit Terms; Industry Terms: Not Available to Industry
Depositor comments: XM_011523968,XM_017024887,NM_020653,ENST00000395824,ENST00000395825 . The transcription factor ORF portion of this plasmid was synthesized by Genewiz. Please test multiple small colonies in case of plasmid recombination. To make this collection available in a timely manner, a portion of this collection was not fully sequenced by Addgene. If an Addgene verified full plasmid sequence is not available, please contact us prior to placing an order to request the full sequence.
How to cite: TFORF2789 was a gift from Feng Zhang (Addgene plasmid # 142162 ; http://n2t.net/addgene:142162 ; RRID:Addgene_142162)
