[The description below was written by a language model from this plasmid's Addgene catalogue record and pLannotate feature annotations shown in this document.]
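Description:
TFORF2789 is a third-generation-style, self-inactivating lentiviral expression plasmid built on the pLX_TRC317 backbone, carrying the human zinc-finger transcription factor ZNF287 (also known as ZKSCAN13) for overexpression in mammalian cells. It belongs to a large barcoded transcription factor ORF collection in which each ORF is paired with a unique 24-bp barcode, so that the factor delivered to a cell can be identified by sequencing in pooled screens, such as directed differentiation screens. In bacteria the plasmid is maintained through a high-copy ColE1/pUC-type origin and ampicillin resistance (AmpR), and an f1 origin is also present. The record warns that the plasmid can recombine.

The viral cassette begins with an RSV promoter fused to a truncated HIV-1 5' LTR, which allows Tat-independent transcription of the genomic RNA in packaging cells. This is followed by the Ψ packaging signal with a gag fragment, the Rev response element for nuclear export, and a cPPT/CTS element that aids nuclear import of the provirus. An SV40 early promoter drives puromycin N-acetyltransferase for selection of transduced cells, and a separate EF-1α promoter drives the synthesized ZNF287 ORF. Downstream lie a WPRE, which enhances transcript stability and expression, and the ΔU3 3' LTR, which inactivates LTR promoter activity after integration, followed by an SV40 polyadenylation signal. The automated annotation labels only about the first half of the 2,387-bp insert as ZNF287 and does not annotate the barcode, whose exact position the record does not state. The short U6, small t antigen, lacZα and lacI matches appear to be backbone remnants rather than functional units.
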