Features (pLannotate 1.2.2; 31 found; start..end, strand, type, name):
      5..231     +  promoter       RSV promoter: Rous sarcoma virus enhancer/promoter
    232..412     +  LTR            5' LTR (truncated): truncated 5' long terminal repeat (LTR) from HIV-1
    459..584     +  misc_feature   HIV-1 Ψ: packaging signal of human immunodeficiency virus type 1
    568..931     +  CDS            HIV-1 gag (fragment): gag protein from human immunodeficiency virus 1; gag
   1077..1310    +  misc_feature   RRE: The Rev response element (RRE) of HIV-1 allows for Rev-dependent mRNA export from the nucleus to the cytoplasm.
   1687..1713    +  CDS            Rev (fragment): human immunodeficiency virus 1 (HIV-1) Rev protein; rev; enhances nuclear export of unspliced and incompletely spliced viral mRNAs
   1720..1743    +  promoter       SV40 promoter (fragment): SV40 early promoter
   1744..1815    +  promoter       SV40 promoter (fragment): SV40 enhancer and early promoter
   1839..1974    +  rep_origin     SV40 ori: SV40 origin of replication
   2020..2616    +  CDS            PuroR (fragment): puromycin N-acetyltransferase; pac from Streptomyces; confers resistance to puromycin
   2665..2782    +  misc_feature   cPPT/CTS: central polypurine tract and central termination sequence of HIV-1
   2847..2913    +  CDS            small t antigen (fragment): SV40 (simian virus 40) small t antigen
   2920..4098    +  promoter       EF-1α promoter: strong constitutive promoter for human elongation factor EF-1α
   4115..5290    +  CDS            ZNF287 (fragment): ZN287_HUMAN - Also known as ZKSCAN13. Experimental evidence at transcript level: Swiss-Prot protein existence level 2. May be involved in transcriptional regulation. From Homo sapiens (Human).
   6413..6466    +  promoter       U6 promoter (fragment): RNA polymerase III promoter for human U6 snRNA
   6508..7096    +  misc_feature   WPRE: woodchuck hepatitis virus posttranscriptional regulatory element
   7147..7166    +  misc_feature   cPPT/CTS (fragment): central polypurine tract and central termination sequence of HIV-1
   7168..7401    +  LTR            3' LTR (ΔU3): self-inactivating 3' long terminal repeat (LTR) from HIV-1
   7479..7600    +  polyA_signal   SV40 poly(A) signal: SV40 polyadenylation signal
   7640..7775    +  rep_origin     SV40 ori: SV40 origin of replication
   7796..7814    -  promoter       T7 promoter: promoter for bacteriophage T7 RNA polymerase
   7822..7977    +  CDS            lacZα (fragment): LacZα fragment of β-galactosidase; lacZ fragment
   7982..8410    +  rep_origin     f1 ori (sequence partly withheld): f1 bacteriophage origin of replication; arrow indicates direction of (+) strand synthesis
   8463..8567    +  promoter       AmpR promoter: bla
   8568..9428    +  CDS            AmpR: β-lactamase; bla; confers resistance to ampicillin, carbenicillin, and related antibiotics
   9599..10187   +  rep_origin     ori: high-copy-number ColE1/pMB1/pBR322/pUC origin of replication
  10370..10462   +  CDS            lacI (fragment): lac repressor; lacI; The lac repressor binds to the lac operator to inhibit transcription in E. coli. This inhibition can be relieved by adding lactose or isopropyl-β-D-thiogalactopyranoside (IPTG).
  10475..10496   +  protein_bind   CAP binding site: CAP binding activates transcription in the presence of cAMP. E. coli catabolite activator protein
  10511..10541   +  promoter       lac promoter: promoter for the E. coli lac operon
  10545..10567   +  protein_bind   lac operator (fragment): The lac repressor binds to the lac operator to inhibit transcription in E. coli. This inhibition can be relieved by adding lactose or isopropyl-β-D-thiogalactopyranoside (IPTG). lac repressor encoded by lacI
  10610..10628   +  promoter       T3 promoter: promoter for bacteriophage T3 RNA polymerase
>Addgene plasmid #142162 | TFORF2789 | addgene full sequence | sequence record 397689 | Addgene NGS Result
TTAATGTAGTCTTATGCAATACTCTTGTAGTCTTGCAACATGGTAACGATGAGTTAGCAACATGCCTTAC
AAGGAGAGAAAAAGCACCGTGCATGCCGATTGGTGGAAGTAAGGTGGTACGATCGTGCCTTATTAGGAAG
GCAACAGACGGGTCTGACATGGATTGGACGAACCACTGAATTGCCGCATTGCAGAGATATTGTATTTAAG
TGCCTAGCTCGATACATAAACGGGTCTCTCTGGTTAGACCAGATCTGAGCCTGGGAGCTCTCTGGCTAAC
TAGGGAACCCACTGCTTAAGCCTCAATAAAGCTTGCCTTGAGTGCTTCAAGTAGTGTGTGCCCGTCTGTT
GTGTGACTCTGGTAACTAGAGATCCCTCAGACCCTTTTAGTCAGTGTGGAAAATCTCTAGCAGTGGCGCC
CGAACAGGGACTTGAAAGCGAAAGGGAAACCAGAGGAGCTCTCTCGACGCAGGACTCGGCTTGCTGAAGC
GCGCACGGCAAGAGGCGAGGGGCGGCGACTGGTGAGTACGCCAAAAATTTTGACTAGCGGAGGCTAGAAG
GAGAGAGATGGGTGCGAGAGCGTCAGTATTAAGCGGGGGAGAATTAGATCGCGATGGGAAAAAATTCGGT
TAAGGCCAGGGGGAAAGAAAAAATATAAATTAAAACATATAGTATGGGCAAGCAGGGAGCTAGAACGATT
CGCAGTTAATCCTGGCCTGTTAGAAACATCAGAAGGCTGTAGACAAATACTGGGACAGCTACAACCATCC
CTTCAGACAGGATCAGAAGAACTTAGATCATTATATAATACAGTAGCAACCCTCTATTGTGTGCATCAAA
GGATAGAGATAAAAGACACCAAGGAAGCTTTAGACAAGATAGAGGAAGAGCAAAACAAAAGTAAGACCAC
CGCACAGCAAGCGGCCGCTGATCTTCAGACCTGGAGGAGGAGATATGAGGGACAATTGGAGAAGTGAATT
ATATAAATATAAAGTAGTAAAAATTGAACCATTAGGAGTAGCACCCACCAAGGCAAAGAGAAGAGTGGTG
CAGAGAGAAAAAAGAGCAGTGGGAATAGGAGCTTTGTTCCTTGGGTTCTTGGGAGCAGCAGGAAGCACTA
TGGGCGCAGCGTCAATGACGCTGACGGTACAGGCCAGACAATTATTGTCTGGTATAGTGCAGCAGCAGAA
CAATTTGCTGAGGGCTATTGAGGCGCAACAGCATCTGTTGCAACTCACAGTCTGGGGCATCAAGCAGCTC
CAGGCAAGAATCCTGGCTGTGGAAAGATACCTAAAGGATCAACAGCTCCTGGGGATTTGGGGTTGCTCTG
GAAAACTCATTTGCACCACTGCTGTGCCTTGGAATGCTAGTTGGAGTAATAAATCTCTGGAACAGATTTG
GAATCACACGACCTGGATGGAGTGGGACAGAGAAATTAACAATTACACAAGCTTAATACACTCCTTAATT
GAAGAATCGCAAAACCAGCAAGAAAAGAATGAACAAGAATTATTGGAATTAGATAAATGGGCAAGTTTGT
GGAATTGGTTTAACATAACAAATTGGCTGTGGTATATAAAATTATTCATAATGATAGTAGGAGGCTTGGT
AGGTTTAAGAATAGTTTTTGCTGTACTTTCTATAGTGAATAGAGTTAGGCAGGGATATTCACCATTATCG
TTTCAGACCCACCTCCCAACCCCGAGGGGACCCATGCATTGCATCTCAATTAGTCAGCAACCAGGTGTGG
AAAGTCCCCAGGCTCCCCAGCAGGCAGAAGTATGCAAAGCATGCGTCTCAATTAGTCAGCAACCATAGTC
CCGCCCCTAACTCCGCCCATCCCGCCCCTAACTCCGCCCAGTTCCGCCCATTCTCCGCCCCATGGCTGAC
TAATTTTTTTTATTTATGCAGAGGCCGAGGCCGCCTCGGCCTCTGAGCTATTCCAGAAGTAGTGAGGAGG
CTTTTTTGGAGGCCTAGGCTTTTGCAAAAAGCTTTCTAGAGGTACCACCGGAGCTTACCATGACCGAGTA
CAAGCCCACGGTGCGCCTCGCCACCCGCGACGACGTCCCCAGGGCCGTACGCACCCTCGCCGCCGCGTTC
GCCGACTACCCCGCCACGCGCCACACCGTCGATCCGGACCGCCACATCGAGCGGGTCACCGAGCTGCAAG
AACTCTTCCTCACGCGCGTCGGGCTCGACATCGGCAAGGTGTGGGTCGCGGACGACGGCGCCGCCGTGGC
GGTCTGGACCACGCCGGAGAGCGTCGAAGCGGGGGCGGTGTTCGCCGAGATCGGCCCGCGCATGGCCGAG
TTGAGCGGTTCCCGGCTGGCCGCGCAGCAACAGATGGAAGGCCTCCTGGCGCCGCACCGGCCCAAGGAGC
CCGCGTGGTTCCTGGCCACCGTCGGCGTCTCGCCCGACCACCAGGGCAAGGGTCTGGGCAGCGCCGTCGT
GCTCCCCGGAGTGGAGGCGGCCGAGCGCGCCGGGGTGCCCGCCTTCCTGGAGACCTCCGCGCCCCGCAAC
CTCCCCTTCTACGAGCGGCTCGGCTTCACCGTCACCGCCGACGTCGAGGTGCCCGAAGGACCGCGCACCT
GGTGCATGACCCGCAAGCCCGGTGCCAGTTAACGAATTCTAGATCTTGAGACAAATGGCAGTATTCATCC
ACAATTTTAAAAGAAAAGGGGGGATTGGGGGGTACAGTGCAGGGGAAAGAATAGTAGACATAATAGCAAC
AGACATACAAACTAAAGAATTACAAAAACAAATTACAAAAATTCAAAATTTTCGGGTTTATTACAGGGAC
AGCAGAGATCCACTTTGGCGCCGGCTCGAGGCCTGCAGGTGCAAAGATGGATAAAGTTTTAAACAGAGAG
GAATCTTTGCAGCTAATGGACCTTCTAGGTCTTGAAAGGAGTGGGAATTGGCTCCGGTGCCCGTCAGTGG
GCAGAGCGCACATCGCCCACAGTCCCCGAGAAGTTGGGGGGAGGGGTCGGCAATTGAACCGGTGCCTAGA
GAAGGTGGCGCGGGGTAAACTGGGAAAGTGATGTCGTGTACTGGCTCCGCCTTTTTCCCGAGGGTGGGGG
AGAACCGTATATAAGTGCAGTAGTCGCCGTGAACGTTCTTTTTCGCAACGGGTTTGCCGCCAGAACACAG
GTAAGTGCCGTGTGTGGTTCCCGCGGGCCTGGCCTCTTTACGGGTTATGGCCCTTGCGTGCCTTGAATTA
CTTCCACCTGGCTGCAGTACGTGATTCTTGATCCCGAGCTTCGGGTTGGAAGTGGGTGGGAGAGTTCGAG
GCCTTGCGCTTAAGGAGCCCCTTCGCCTCGTGCTTGAGTTGAGGCCTGGCCTGGGCGCTGGGGCCGCCGC
GTGCGAATCTGGTGGCACCTTCGCGCCTGTCTCGCTGCTTTCGATAAGTCTCTAGCCATTTAAAATTTTT
GATGACCTGCTGCGACGCTTTTTTTCTGGCAAGATAGTCTTGTAAATGCGGGCCAAGATCTGCACACTGG
TATTTCGGTTTTTGGGGCCGCGGGCGGCGACGGGGCCCGTGCGTCCCAGCGCACATGTTCGGCGAGGCGG
GGCCTGCGAGCGCGGCCACCGAGAATCGGACGGGGGTAGTCTCAAGCTGGCCGGCCTGCTCTGGTGCCTG
GCCTCGCGCCGCCGTGTATCGCCCCGCCCTGGGCGGCAAGGCTGGCCCGGTCGGCACCAGTTGCGTGAGC
GGAAAGATGGCCGCTTCCCGGCCCTGCTGCAGGGAGCTCAAAATGGAGGACGCGGCGCTCGGGAGAGCGG
GCGGGTGAGTCACCCACACAAAGGAAAAGGGCCTTTCCGTCCTCAGCCGTCGCTTCATGTGACTCCACGG
AGTACCGGGCGCCGTCCAGGCACCTCGATTAGTTCTCGAGCTTTTGGAGTACGTCGTCTTTAGGTTGGGG
GGAGGGGTTTTATGCGATGGAGTTTCCCCACACTGAGTGGGTGGAGACTGAAGTTAGGCCAGCTTGGCAC
TTGATGTAATTCTCCTTGGAATTTGCCCTTTTTGAGTTTGGATCTTGGTTCATTCTCAAGCCTCAGACAG
TGGTTCAAAGTTTTTTTCTTCCATTTCAGGTGTCGTGAGGCTAGCACCGCCACCATGTTAGCCTCAAGCA
AGAGGATGAACAGTTCTTCACGTTCTCAAATCCTTCTAAGGTGGAAGTCAGACAAGGCTCAGAGTGGACC
CTACAATGTTGAGAAGGAAATCCTTACTTCAAGATTCTTGCGTGACACTGAGACCTGTCGACAGAATTTT
AGGAATTTTCCATACCCAGACCTGGCTGGTCCTCGAAAGGCATTGAGTCAACTCCGAGAGCTCTGCCTTA
AGTGGCTGAGACCTGAGATTCACTCAAAGGAACAAATTTTGGAGCTGCTGGTGCTGGAGCAATTCCTGAC
CATCCTGCCTGGTGAGGTTAGGACTTGGGTAAAGTCCCAGTATCCAGAGAGCAGCGAGGAAGCAGTGACT
CTGGTGGAGGATTTGACTCAGATTCTAGAAGAGGAAGCTCCTCAAAACTCTACCCTTTCCCAAGATACCC
CAGAGGAAGACCCCAGAGGAAAACATGCTTTCCAGACAGGATGGCTAAATGACTTGGTGACCAAAGAATC
GATGACATTCAAAGATGTGGCTGTAGACATCACCCAGGAGGACTGGGAGTTAATGCGTCCTGTGCAGAAG
GAATTATACAAGACTGTGACGTTACAGAACTATTGGAACATGGTTTCTCTGGGACTTACAGTGTACAGAC
CAACTGTGATTCCCATATTGGAAGAACCATGGATGGTGATAAAAGAAATTTTAGAAGGCCCTAGTCCAGA
ATGGGAAACTAAAGCCCAAGCATGTACTCCAGTGGAGGATATGTCTAAACTCACAAAGGAAGAAACCCAT
ACCATCAAATTAGAAGACTCATATGACTACGATGATAGACTAGAGAGGCGAGGAAAAGGTGGCTTCTGGA
AAATTCACACTGATGAAAGAGGTTTCAGTTTGAAGTCAGTCCTTTCACAAGAATATGATCCTACAGAAGA
ATGTCTTAGTAAATATGATATATATAGAAATAATTTTGAAAAGCATTCAAACCTAATTGTACAGTTTGAT
ACCCAATTAGATAATAAAACTTCTGTGTATAATGAAGGCAGGGCAACCTTCAATCATGTCTCATATGGTA
TTGTACATAGGAAAATACTTCCTGGAGAGAAGCCTTACAAGTGTAATGTGTGTGGGAAAAAATTTAGGAA
ATACCCATCCCTCCTGAAACACCAAAGTACCCATGCCAAAGAGAAATCGTATGAATGTGAAGAATGTGGG
AAAGAGTTTAGGCATATCTCATCCCTTATTGCACATCAGAGAATGCACACTGGAGAAAAACCATATGAAT
GCCACCAGTGTGGTAAAGCCTTCAGCCAGCGTGCACACCTTACTATACATCAGAGAATTCATACTGGAGA
GAAACCCTATAAGTGTGATGACTGTGGGAAAGACTTCAGTCAGCGTGCACACCTTACCATCCATCAAAGG
ACACATACTGGAGAGAAACCATATAAATGCTTGGAATGTGGTAAAACCTTCAGTCATAGTTCATCACTGA
TTAATCATCAGAGAGTTCATACTGGAGAAAAACCTTATATATGCAATGAATGTGGGAAGACTTTCAGTCA
GAGTACACACCTTCTTCAGCATCAAAAAATACATACTGGGAAGAAACCATATAAATGCAATGAATGTTGG
AAAGTGTTTAGTCAGAGTACTTACCTTATTCGACATCAGAGAATTCATTCTGGAGAGAAGTGTTATAAAT
GTAATGAATGTGGAAAAGCCTTTGCTCATTCCTCAACCCTTATTCAACATCAAACCACTCACACTGGAGA
GAAATCCTATATATGTAATATATGTGGGAAAGCCTTCAGCCAGAGTGCAAATCTTACTCAACATCATAGA
ACACATACTGGAGAGAAACCATATAAATGCAGTGTGTGTGGGAAAGCATTCAGCCAGAGTGTGCACCTTA
CTCAACATCAGAGGATTCATAATGGAGAAAAACCCTTTAAATGCAATATATGTGGGAAAGCATATAGACA
AGGCGCAAATCTTACTCAGCATCAAAGGATTCATACTGGAGAAAAACCCTATAAATGTAATGAATGTGGG
AAAGCTTTCATTTATTCCTCATCACTTAATCAACATCAGAGAACTCATACTGGAGAGAGACCCTATAAAT
GTAATGAATGTGATAAGGATTTTAGCCAGAGAACATGCCTTATTCAACACCAGAGAATTCACACAGGAGA
GAAACCCTATGCATGTCGTATATGTGGTAAAACCTTCACCCAGAGTACAAACCTTATTCAGCATCAACGT
GTTCATACAGGTGCCAAACATCGTAATTAGTAATGAACTAGTCCGTAACTTGAAAGTATTTCGATTTCTT
GGCTTTATATATCTTGTGGAAAGGACGATGGTTGGAATCAGGAACGGTTAGAACGCGTTAAGTCGACAAT
CAACCTCTGGATTACAAAATTTGTGAAAGATTGACTGGTATTCTTAACTATGTTGCTCCTTTTACGCTAT
GTGGATACGCTGCTTTAATGCCTTTGTATCATGCTATTGCTTCCCGTATGGCTTTCATTTTCTCCTCCTT
GTATAAATCCTGGTTGCTGTCTCTTTATGAGGAGTTGTGGCCCGTTGTCAGGCAACGTGGCGTGGTGTGC
ACTGTGTTTGCTGACGCAACCCCCACTGGTTGGGGCATTGCCACCACCTGTCAGCTCCTTTCCGGGACTT
TCGCTTTCCCCCTCCCTATTGCCACGGCGGAACTCATCGCCGCCTGCCTTGCCCGCTGCTGGACAGGGGC
TCGGCTGTTGGGCACTGACAATTCCGTGGTGTTGTCGGGGAAATCATCGTCCTTTCCTTGGCTGCTCGCC
TGTGTTGCCACCTGGATTCTGCGCGGGACGTCCTTCTGCTACGTCCCTTCGGCCCTCAATCCAGCGGACC
TTCCTTCCCGCGGCCTGCTGCCGGCTCTGCGGCCTCTTCCGCGTCTTCGCCTTCGCCCTCAGACGAGTCG
GATCTCCCTTTGGGCCGCCTCCCCGCGTCGACTTTAAGACCAATGACTTACAAGGCAGCTGTAGATCTTA
GCCACTTTTTAAAAGAAAAGGGGGGACTGGAAGGGCTAATTCACTCCCAACGAAGACAAGATCTGCTTTT
TGCTTGTACTGGGTCTCTCTGGTTAGACCAGATCTGAGCCTGGGAGCTCTCTGGCTAACTAGGGAACCCA
CTGCTTAAGCCTCAATAAAGCTTGCCTTGAGTGCTTCAAGTAGTGTGTGCCCGTCTGTTGTGTGACTCTG
GTAACTAGAGATCCCTCAGACCCTTTTAGTCAGTGTGGAAAATCTCTAGCAGTACGTATAGTAGTTCATG
TCATCTTATTATTCAGTATTTATAACTTGCAAAGAAATGAATATCAGAGAGTGAGAGGAACTTGTTTATT
GCAGCTTATAATGGTTACAAATAAAGCAATAGCATCACAAATTTCACAAATAAAGCATTTTTTTCACTGC
ATTCTAGTTGTGGTTTGTCCAAACTCATCAATGTATCTTATCATGTCTGGCTCTAGCTATCCCGCCCCTA
ACTCCGCCCATCCCGCCCCTAACTCCGCCCAGTTCCGCCCATTCTCCGCCCCATGGCTGACTAATTTTTT
TTATTTATGCAGAGGCCGAGGCCGCCTCGGCCTCTGAGCTATTCCAGAAGTAGTGAGGAGGCTTTTTTGG
AGGCCTAGGGACGTACCCAATTCGCCCTATAGTGAGTCGTATTACGCGCGCTCACTGGCCGTCGTTTTAC
AACGTCGTGACTGGGAAAACCCTGGCGTTACCCAACTTAATCGCCTTGCAGCACATCCCCCTTTCGCCAG
CTGGCGTAATAGCGAAGAGGCCCGCACCGATCGCCCTTCCCAACAGTTGCGCAGCCTGAATGGCGAATGG
G
[124 nt withheld, positions 7982-8105]
C
[91 nt withheld, positions 8107-8197]
A
[49 nt withheld, positions 8199-8247]
CCTTTGACGTTGGAGTCCACGTTCTTT
[37 nt withheld, positions 8275-8311]
ACCCTATCTCGGTCTATTCTTTTGATTTATAAGGGATTTTGCCGATTTCGGCCTATTGGTTAAAAAATGA
GCTGATTTAACAAAAATTTAACGCGAATTTTAACAAAATATTAACGCTTACAATTTAGGTGGCACTTTTC
GGGGAAATGTGCGCGGAACCCCTATTTGTTTATTTTTCTAAATACATTCAAATATGTATCCGCTCATGAG
ACAATAACCCTGATAAATGCTTCAATAATATTGAAAAAGGAAGAGTATGAGTATTCAACATTTCCGTGTC
GCCCTTATTCCCTTTTTTGCGGCATTTTGCCTTCCTGTTTTTGCTCACCCAGAAACGCTGGTGAAAGTAA
AAGATGCTGAAGATCAGTTGGGTGCACGAGTGGGTTACATCGAACTGGATCTCAACAGCGGTAAGATCCT
TGAGAGTTTTCGCCCCGAAGAACGTTTTCCAATGATGAGCACTTTTAAAGTTCTGCTATGTGGCGCGGTA
TTATCCCGTATTGACGCCGGGCAAGAGCAACTCGGTCGCCGCATACACTATTCTCAGAATGACTTGGTTG
AGTACTCACCAGTCACAGAAAAGCATCTTACGGATGGCATGACAGTAAGAGAATTATGCAGTGCTGCCAT
AACCATGAGTGATAACACTGCGGCCAACTTACTTCTGACAACGATCGGAGGACCGAAGGAGCTAACCGCT
TTTTTGCACAACATGGGGGATCATGTAACTCGCCTTGATCGTTGGGAACCGGAGCTGAATGAAGCCATAC
CAAACGACGAGCGTGACACCACGATGCCTGTAGCAATGGCAACAACGTTGCGCAAACTATTAACTGGCGA
ACTACTTACTCTAGCTTCCCGGCAACAATTAATAGACTGGATGGAGGCGGATAAAGTTGCAGGACCACTT
CTGCGCTCGGCCCTTCCGGCTGGCTGGTTTATTGCTGATAAATCTGGAGCCGGTGAGCGTGGGTCTCGCG
GTATCATTGCAGCACTGGGGCCAGATGGTAAGCCCTCCCGTATCGTAGTTATCTACACGACGGGGAGTCA
GGCAACTATGGATGAACGAAATAGACAGATCGCTGAGATAGGTGCCTCACTGATTAAGCATTGGTAACTG
TCAGACCAAGTTTACTCATATATACTTTAGATTGATTTAAAACTTCATTTTTAATTTAAAAGGATCTAGG
TGAAGATCCTTTTTGATAATCTCATGACCAAAATCCCTTAACGTGAGTTTTCGTTCCACTGAGCGTCAGA
CCCCGTAGAAAAGATCAAAGGATCTTCTTGAGATCCTTTTTTTCTGCGCGTAATCTGCTGCTTGCAAACA
AAAAAACCACCGCTACCAGCGGTGGTTTGTTTGCCGGATCAAGAGCTACCAACTCTTTTTCCGAAGGTAA
CTGGCTTCAGCAGAGCGCAGATACCAAATACTGTTCTTCTAGTGTAGCCGTAGTTAGGCCACCACTTCAA
GAACTCTGTAGCACCGCCTACATACCTCGCTCTGCTAATCCTGTTACCAGTGGCTGCTGCCAGTGGCGAT
AAGTCGTGTCTTACCGGGTTGGACTCAAGACGATAGTTACCGGATAAGGCGCAGCGGTCGGGCTGAACGG
GGGGTTCGTGCACACAGCCCAGCTTGGAGCGAACGACCTACACCGAACTGAGATACCTACAGCGTGAGCT
ATGAGAAAGCGCCACGCTTCCCGAAGGGAGAAAGGCGGACAGGTATCCGGTAAGCGGCAGGGTCGGAACA
GGAGAGCGCACGAGGGAGCTTCCAGGGGGAAACGCCTGGTATCTTTATAGTCCTGTCGGGTTTCGCCACC
TCTGACTTGAGCGTCGATTTTTGTGATGCTCGTCAGGGGGGCGGAGCCTATGGAAAAACGCCAGCAACGC
GGCCTTTTTACGGTTCCTGGCCTTTTGCTGGCCTTTTGCTCACATGTTCTTTCCTGCGTTATCCCCTGAT
TCTGTGGATAACCGTATTACCGCCTTTGAGTGAGCTGATACCGCTCGCCGCAGCCGAACGACCGAGCGCA
GCGAGTCAGTGAGCGAGGAAGCGGAAGAGCGCCCAATACGCAAACCGCCTCTCCCCGCGCGTTGGCCGAT
TCATTAATGCAGCTGGCACGACAGGTTTCCCGACTGGAAAGCGGGCAGTGAGCGCAACGCAATTAATGTG
AGTTAGCTCACTCATTAGGCACCCCAGGCTTTACACTTTATGCTTCCGGCTCGTATGTTGTGTGGAATTG
TGAGCGGATAACAATTTCACACAGGAAACAGCTATGACCATGATTACGCCAAGCGCGCAATTAACCCTCA
CTAAAGGGAACAAAAGCTGGAGCTGCAAGC
