>Addgene plasmid #142162 | TFORF2789 | depositor partial sequence | sequence record 278624 | Insert
ACCGCCACCATGTTAGCCTCAAGCAAGAGGATGAACAGTTCTTCACGTTCTCAAATCCTTCTAAGGTGGA
AGTCAGACAAGGCTCAGAGTGGACCCTACAATGTTGAGAAGGAAATCCTTACTTCAAGATTCTTGCGTGA
CACTGAGACCTGTCGACAGAATTTTAGGAATTTTCCATACCCAGACCTGGCTGGTCCTCGAAAGGCATTG
AGTCAACTCCGAGAGCTCTGCCTTAAGTGGCTGAGACCTGAGATTCACTCAAAGGAACAAATTTTGGAGC
TGCTGGTGCTGGAGCAATTCCTGACCATCCTGCCTGGTGAGGTTAGGACTTGGGTAAAGTCCCAGTATCC
AGAGAGCAGCGAGGAAGCAGTGACTCTGGTGGAGGATTTGACTCAGATTCTAGAAGAGGAAGCTCCTCAA
AACTCTACCCTTTCCCAAGATACCCCAGAGGAAGACCCCAGAGGAAAACATGCTTTCCAGACAGGATGGC
TAAATGACTTGGTGACCAAAGAATCGATGACATTCAAAGATGTGGCTGTAGACATCACCCAGGAGGACTG
GGAGTTAATGCGTCCTGTGCAGAAGGAATTATACAAGACTGTGACGTTACAGAACTATTGGAACATGGTT
TCTCTGGGACTTACAGTGTACAGACCAACTGTGATTCCCATATTGGAAGAACCATGGATGGTGATAAAAG
AAATTTTAGAAGGCCCTAGTCCAGAATGGGAAACTAAAGCCCAAGCATGTACTCCAGTGGAGGATATGTC
TAAACTCACAAAGGAAGAAACCCATACCATCAAATTAGAAGACTCATATGACTACGATGATAGACTAGAG
AGGCGAGGAAAAGGTGGCTTCTGGAAAATTCACACTGATGAAAGAGGTTTCAGTTTGAAGTCAGTCCTTT
CACAAGAATATGATCCTACAGAAGAATGTCTTAGTAAATATGATATATATAGAAATAATTTTGAAAAGCA
TTCAAACCTAATTGTACAGTTTGATACCCAATTAGATAATAAAACTTCTGTGTATAATGAAGGCAGGGCA
ACCTTCAATCATGTCTCATATGGTATTGTACATAGGAAAATACTTCCTGGAGAGAAGCCTTACAAGTGTA
ATGTGTGTGGGAAAAAATTTAGGAAATACCCATCCCTCCTGAAACACCAAAGTACCCATGCCAAAGAGAA
ATCGTATGAATGTGAAGAATGTGGGAAAGAGTTTAGGCATATCTCATCCCTTATTGCACATCAGAGAATG
CACACTGGAGAAAAACCATATGAATGCCACCAGTGTGGTAAAGCCTTCAGCCAGCGTGCACACCTTACTA
TACATCAGAGAATTCATACTGGAGAGAAACCCTATAAGTGTGATGACTGTGGGAAAGACTTCAGTCAGCG
TGCACACCTTACCATCCATCAAAGGACACATACTGGAGAGAAACCATATAAATGCTTGGAATGTGGTAAA
ACCTTCAGTCATAGTTCATCACTGATTAATCATCAGAGAGTTCATACTGGAGAAAAACCTTATATATGCA
ATGAATGTGGGAAGACTTTCAGTCAGAGTACACACCTTCTTCAGCATCAAAAAATACATACTGGGAAGAA
ACCATATAAATGCAATGAATGTTGGAAAGTGTTTAGTCAGAGTACTTACCTTATTCGACATCAGAGAATT
CATTCTGGAGAGAAGTGTTATAAATGTAATGAATGTGGAAAAGCCTTTGCTCATTCCTCAACCCTTATTC
AACATCAAACCACTCACACTGGAGAGAAATCCTATATATGTAATATATGTGGGAAAGCCTTCAGCCAGAG
TGCAAATCTTACTCAACATCATAGAACACATACTGGAGAGAAACCATATAAATGCAGTGTGTGTGGGAAA
GCATTCAGCCAGAGTGTGCACCTTACTCAACATCAGAGGATTCATAATGGAGAAAAACCCTTTAAATGCA
ATATATGTGGGAAAGCATATAGACAAGGCGCAAATCTTACTCAGCATCAAAGGATTCATACTGGAGAAAA
ACCCTATAAATGTAATGAATGTGGGAAAGCTTTCATTTATTCCTCATCACTTAATCAACATCAGAGAACT
CATACTGGAGAGAGACCCTATAAATGTAATGAATGTGATAAGGATTTTAGCCAGAGAACATGCCTTATTC
AACACCAGAGAATTCACACAGGAGAGAAACCCTATGCATGTCGTATATGTGGTAAAACCTTCACCCAGAG
TACAAACCTTATTCAGCATCAACGTGTTCATACAGGTGCCAAACATCGTAATTAGTAATGAACTAGTCCG
TAACTTGAAAGTATTTCGATTTCTTGGCTTTATATATCTTGTGGAAAGGACGATGGTTGGAATCAGGAAC
GGTTAGA
