>Addgene plasmid #142162 | TFORF2789 | depositor partial sequence | sequence record 278625 | Barcode
TGGTTGGAATCAGGAACGGTTAGA
